Addgene plasmid #17576: pLTR-RD114A
Depositing lab: Jakob Reiser. Depositing organization: Louisiana State University Health Sciences Center, New Orleans. Publication: Transduction of bone-marrow-derived mesenchymal stem cells by using lentivirus vectors pseudotyped with modified RD114 envelope glycoproteins. Zhang XY, La Russa VF, Reiser J. J Virol. 2004 Feb . 78(3):1219-29. 10.1128/JVI.78.3.1219-1229.2004 PubMed 14722277.
Backbone
  Vector backbone: pEGFP-C1 (Clontech)
  Backbone size w/o insert (bp): 3417
  Vector type: Mammalian Expression, Lentiviral
  Selectable markers: Neomycin (select with G418)
Growth in bacteria
  Bacterial resistance: Kanamycin, 50 μg/mL
  Growth temperature: 37°C
  Growth strain: Stbl3
  Copy number: High Copy
Gene/Insert
  Gene/Insert name: RD114 envelope glycoprotein (alt name: hybrid RD114 Env with cytoplasmic tail domain derived from the MLV 4070A Env)
  Species: RD114 retrovirus
  Insert size (bp): 2146
  GenBank ID: NC_009889
  Cloning method: Restriction Enzyme
  Sequencing primers: 5′ N/A
Resource information
  A portion of this plasmid was derived from a plasmid made by: Dr. Yasu Takeuchi
Terms and licenses: Academic/Nonprofit Terms; Industry Terms: Not Available to Industry
Depositor comments: Use packaging construct encoding Tat see Shimode et al. Virus Genes 45, 393-397 (2012) for details regarding discrepancies in accession number X87829. See Accession number NC_009889.
How to cite: pLTR-RD114A was a gift from Jakob Reiser (Addgene plasmid # 17576 ; http://n2t.net/addgene:17576 ; RRID:Addgene_17576)
