[The description below was written by a language model from this plasmid's Addgene catalogue record and pLannotate feature annotations shown in this document.]
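Description:
pLTR-RD114A is a mammalian expression plasmid that supplies an envelope glycoprotein for pseudotyping lentiviral vectors. It is built on the pEGFP-C1 backbone and sequenced at about 6.3 kb. No EGFP or CMV promoter is annotated. The backbone contributes a high-copy pUC-type origin, an f1 origin, and a dual-purpose NeoR/KanR cassette. In that cassette a bacterial promoter and the SV40 early promoter both sit upstream of the Tn5 aminoglycoside phosphotransferase gene, which is followed by the HSV TK polyadenylation signal. This gives kanamycin selection in bacteria and G418 selection in mammalian cells.

The payload is a hybrid envelope of roughly 2.1 kb: the RD114 feline endogenous retrovirus Env with its cytoplasmic tail replaced by the corresponding domain from the amphotropic MLV 4070A Env. The automated annotation labels this region by homology as a Mason-Pfizer monkey virus-like env fragment, preceded by a short pol-like fragment. These labels most likely reflect related retroviral sequence carried with the insert rather than separate functional genes. Upstream lies an HIV-1 LTR fragment with adjoining nef-derived sequence, and downstream is an SV40 polyadenylation signal. As the plasmid name suggests, the LTR appears to serve as the promoter. This fits the depositor's note that a Tat-encoding packaging construct should be used, since Tat transactivates HIV-1 LTR transcription.

The plasmid is co-transfected with a lentiviral transfer vector and a packaging plasmid to produce RD114-pseudotyped particles. The associated publication applied such particles to transducing bone-marrow-derived mesenchymal stem cells. The depositor also notes discrepancies in an older RD114 sequence accession and points to a newer reference entry.
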