Features (pLannotate 1.2.2; 15 found; start..end, strand, type, name):
    182..716     +  LTR            3' LTR (fragment): 3' long terminal repeat (LTR) from HIV-1
    717..738     +  misc_feature   MCS (fragment): pBluescript multiple cloning site
    817..1152    +  CDS            Pol (fragment): POL1_MOUSE - Experimental evidence at transcript level: Swiss-Prot protein existence level 2. From Mus musculus (Mouse).
   1211..2863    +  CDS            env (fragment): ENV_MPMV - Experimental evidence at protein level: Swiss-Prot protein existence level 1. The transmembrane protein (TM) acts as a class I viral fusion protein. Under the current model, the protein has at least 3 conformational states: pre-fusion native state, pre-hairpin intermediate state, and post-fusion hairpin state. During viral and target cell membrane fusion, the coiled coil regions (heptad repeats) assume a trimer-of-hairpins structure, positioning the fusion peptide in close proximity to the C-terminal region of the ectodomain. The formation of this structure appears to drive appositi
   2910..2994    +  CDS            large T antigen (fragment): large T antigen from SV40 (simian virus 40)
   3017..3138    +  polyA_signal   SV40 poly(A) signal: SV40 polyadenylation signal
   3172..3600    -  rep_origin     f1 ori (sequence partly withheld): f1 bacteriophage origin of replication; arrow indicates direction of (+) strand synthesis
   3627..3731    +  promoter       AmpR promoter: bla
   3733..4090    +  promoter       SV40 promoter: SV40 enhancer and early promoter
   4125..4919    +  CDS            NeoR/KanR: aminoglycoside phosphotransferase from Tn5; aph(3')-II (or nptII); confers resistance to neomycin, kanamycin, and G418 (Geneticin®)
   4940..5092    +  CDS            ble (fragment): BLE_KLEPN - Experimental evidence at protein level: Swiss-Prot protein existence level 1. Binding protein with a strong affinity to the bleomycin family of antibiotics. Binds to CL990; an antimitotic-antibiotic compound. From Klebsiella pneumoniae.
   5151..5198    +  polyA_signal   HSV TK poly(A) signal: herpes simplex virus thymidine kinase polyadenylation signal (Cole and Stacy, 1985)
   5289..5305    -  polyA_signal   bGH poly(A) signal (fragment): bovine growth hormone polyadenylation signal
   5527..6115    +  rep_origin     ori: high-copy-number ColE1/pMB1/pBR322/pUC origin of replication
   6241..180     +  CDS            nef (fragment) (across the origin): NEF_HV1Z2 - Experimental evidence at protein level: Swiss-Prot protein existence level 1. Extracellular Nef protein targets CD4(+) T-lymphocytes for apoptosis by interacting with CXCR4 surface receptors. From Human immunodeficiency virus type 1 group M subtype D (isolate Z2/CDC-Z34) (HIV-1).
>Addgene plasmid #17576 | pLTR-RD114A | addgene full sequence | sequence record 342064 | Addgene NGS Result
CTAGAAAAACATGGAGCAATCACAAGTAGCAATACAGCAGCTAACAATGCTGCTTGTGCCTGGCTAGAAG
CACAAGAGGAGGAAGAGGTGGGTTTTCCAGTCACACCTCAGGTACCTTTAAGACCAATGACTTACAAGGC
AGCTGTAGATCTTAGCCACTTTTTAAAAGAAAAGGGGGGACTGGAAGGGCTAATTCACTCCCAAAGAAGA
CAAGATATCCTTGATCTGTGGATCTACCACACACAAGGCTACTTCCCTGATTGGCAGAACTACACACCAG
GGCCAGGGGTCAGATATCCACTGACCTTTGGATGGTGCTACAAGCTAGTACCAGTTGAGCCAGATAAGGT
AGAAGAGGCCAATAAAGGAGAGAACACCAGCTTGTTACACCCTGTGAGCCTGCATGGAATGGATGACCCT
GAGAGAGAAGTGTTAGAGTGGAGGTTTGACAGCCGCCTAGCATTTCATCACGTGGCCCGAGAGCTGCATC
CGGAGTACTTCAAGAACTGCTGACATCGAGCTTGCTACAAGGGACTTTCCGCTGGGGACTTTCCAGGGAG
GCGTGGCCTGGGCGGGACTGGGGAGTGGCGAGCCCTCAGATGCTGCATATAAGCAGCTGCTTTTTGCCTG
TACTGGGTCTCTCTGGTTAGACCAGATCTGAGCCTGGGAGCTCTCTGGCTAACTAGGGAACCCACTGCTT
AAGCCTCAATAAAGCTGATCCCCCGGGCTGCAGGAATTTATGAAATCCTTTATGGGGGACCCCCCCCTTT
GTCAACCTTGCTCAATTCCTTCTCCCCCTCCGATCCTAAGACTGATTTACAAGCCCGACTAAAAGGGCTG
CAAGCGGTGCAGGCCCAAATCTGGACACCCCTGGCCGAATTGTACCGGCCAGGACATCCACAAACTAGCC
ACCCATTTCAGGTGGGAGACTCCGTGTACGTCCGGCGGCACCGCTCTCAAGGATTGGAGCCTCGTTGGAA
GGGACCTTACATCGTCCTGCTGACCACGCCCACCGCCATAAAGGTTGACGGGATCGCCGCCTGGATTCAC
GCATCGCACGCCAAGGCAGCCCCAAAAACCCCTGGACCAGAAACTCCCAAAACCTGGAAGCTCCGCCGTT
CGGAGAACCCTCTTAAGATAAGACTCTCCCGTGTCTGACTGCTAATCCACCTTGTCCCTGTACTAACCCA
AAATGAAACTCCCAACAGGAATGGTCATTTTATGTAGCCTAATAATAGTTCGGGCAGGGTTTGACGACCC
CCGCAAGGCTATCGCATTAGTACAAAAACAACATGGTAAACCATGCGAATGCAGCGGAGGGCAGGTATCC
GAGGCCCCACCGAACTCCATCCAACAGGTAACTTGCCCAGGCAAGACGGCCTACTTAATGACCAACCAAA
AATGGAAATGCAGAGTCACTCCAAAAAATCTCACCCCTAGCGGGGGAGAACTCCAGAACTGCCCCTGTAA
CACTTTCCAGGACTCGATGCACAGTTCTTGTTATACTGAATACCGGCAATGCAGGGCGAATAATAAGACA
TACTACACGGCCACCTTGCTTAAAATACGGTCTGGGAGCCTCAACGAGGTACAGATATTACAAAACCCCA
ATCAGCTCCTACAGTCCCCTTGTAGGGGCTCTATAAATCAGCCCGTTTGCTGGAGTGCCACAGCCCCCAT
CCATATCTCCGATGGTGGAGGACCCCTCGATACTAAGAGAGTGTGGACAGTCCAAAAAAGGCTAGAACAA
ATTCATAAGGCTATGCATCCTGAACTTCAATACCACCCCTTAGCCCTGCCCAAAGTCAGAGATGACCTTA
GCCTTGATGCACGGACTTTTGATATCCTGAATACCACTTTTAGGTTACTCCAGATGTCCAATTTTAGCCT
TGCCCAAGATTGTTGGCTCTGTTTAAAACTAGGTACCCCTACCCCTCTTGCGATACCCACTCCCTCTTTA
ACCTACTCCCTAGCAGACTCCCTAGCGAATGCCTCCTGTCAGATTATACCTCCCCTCTTGGTTCAACCGA
TGCAGTTCTCCAACTCGTCCTGTTTATCTTCCCCTTTCATTAACGATACGGAACAAATAGACTTAGGTGC
AGTCACCTTTACTAACTGCACCTCTGTAGCCAATGTCAGTAGTCCTTTATGTGCCCTAAACGGGTCAGTC
TTCCTCTGTGGAAATAACATGGCATACACCTATTTACCCCAAAACTGGACAGGACTTTGCGTCCAAGCCT
CCCTCCTCCCCGACATTGACATCATCCCGGGGGATGAGCCAGTCCCCATTCCTGCCATTGATCATTATAT
ACATAGACCTAAACGAGCTGTACAGTTCATCCCTTTACTAGCTGGACTGGGAATCACCGCAGCATTCACC
ACCGGAGCTACAGGCCTAGGTGTCTCCGTCACCCAGTATACAAAATTATCCCATCAGTTAATATCTGATG
TCCAAGTCTTATCCGGTACCATACAAGATTTACAAGACCAGGTAGACTCGTTAGCTGAAGTAGTTCTCCA
AAATAGGAGGGGACTGGACCTACTAACGGCAGAACAAGGAGGAATTTGTTTAGCCTTACAAGAAAAATGC
TGTTTTTATGCTAACAAGTCAGGAATTGTGAGAAACAAAATAAGAACCCTACAAGAAGAATTACAAAAAC
GCAGGGAAAGCCTGGCATCCAACCCTCTCTGGACCGGGCTGCAGGGCTTTCTTCCGTACCTCCTACCTCT
CCTGGGACCCCTACTCACCCTCCTACTCATACTAACCATTGGGCCATGCGTTTTCAATCGATTGGTCCAA
TTTGTTAAAGACAGGATCTCAGTGGTCCAGGCTCTGGTTTTGACTCAGCAATATCACCAGCTAAAACCCA
TAGAGTACGAGCCATGAAGATCCACCGGATCTAGATAACTGATCATAATCAGCCATACCACATTTGTAGA
GGTTTTACTTGCTTTAAAAAACCTCCCACACCTCCCCCTGAACCTGAAACATAAAATGAATGCAATTGTT
GTTGTTAACTTGTTTATTGCAGCTTATAATGGTTACAAATAAAGCAATAGCATCACAAATTTCACAAATA
AAGCATTTTTTTCACTGCATTCTAGTTGTGGTTTGTCCAAACTCATCAATGTATCTTAACGCGTAAATTG
TAAGCGTTAATATTTTGTTAAAATTCGCGTTAAATTTTTGTTAAATCAGCTCATTTTTTAACCAATAGGC
CGAAATCGGCAAAATCCCTTATAAATCAAAAGAATAGACCGAGATAGGGT
[37 nt withheld, positions 3271-3307]
AAAGAACGTGGACTCCAACGTCAAAGG
[49 nt withheld, positions 3335-3383]
T
[91 nt withheld, positions 3385-3475]
G
[124 nt withheld, positions 3477-3600]
CAGGTGGCACTTTTCGGGGAAATGTGCGCGGAACCCCTATTTGTTTATTTTTCTAAATACATTCAAATAT
GTATCCGCTCATGAGACAATAACCCTGATAAATGCTTCAATAATATTGAAAAAGGAAGAGTCCTGAGGCG
GAAAGAACCAGCTGTGGAATGTGTGTCAGTTAGGGTGTGGAAAGTCCCCAGGCTCCCCAGCAGGCAGAAG
TATGCAAAGCATGCATCTCAATTAGTCAGCAACCAGGTGTGGAAAGTCCCCAGGCTCCCCAGCAGGCAGA
AGTATGCAAAGCATGCATCTCAATTAGTCAGCAACCATAGTCCCGCCCCTAACTCCGCCCATCCCGCCCC
TAACTCCGCCCAGTTCCGCCCATTCTCCGCCCCATGGCTGACTAATTTTTTTTATTTATGCAGAGGCCGA
GGCCGCCTCGGCCTCTGAGCTATTCCAGAAGTAGTGAGGAGGCTTTTTTGGAGGCCTAGGCTTTTGCAAA
GATCGATCAAGAGACAGGATGAGGATCGTTTCGCATGATTGAACAAGATGGATTGCACGCAGGTTCTCCG
GCCGCTTGGGTGGAGAGGCTATTCGGCTATGACTGGGCACAACAGACAATCGGCTGCTCTGATGCCGCCG
TGTTCCGGCTGTCAGCGCAGGGGCGCCCGGTTCTTTTTGTCAAGACCGACCTGTCCGGTGCCCTGAATGA
ACTGCAAGACGAGGCAGCGCGGCTATCGTGGCTGGCCACGACGGGCGTTCCTTGCGCAGCTGTGCTCGAC
GTTGTCACTGAAGCGGGAAGGGACTGGCTGCTATTGGGCGAAGTGCCGGGGCAGGATCTCCTGTCATCTC
ACCTTGCTCCTGCCGAGAAAGTATCCATCATGGCTGATGCAATGCGGCGGCTGCATACGCTTGATCCGGC
TACCTGCCCATTCGACCACCAAGCGAAACATCGCATCGAGCGAGCACGTACTCGGATGGAAGCCGGTCTT
GTCGATCAGGATGATCTGGACGAAGAGCATCAGGGGCTCGCGCCAGCCGAACTGTTCGCCAGGCTCAAGG
CGAGCATGCCCGACGGCGAGGATCTCGTCGTGACCCATGGCGATGCCTGCTTGCCGAATATCATGGTGGA
AAATGGCCGCTTTTCTGGATTCATCGACTGTGGCCGGCTGGGTGTGGCGGACCGCTATCAGGACATAGCG
TTGGCTACCCGTGATATTGCTGAAGAGCTTGGCGGCGAATGGGCTGACCGCTTCCTCGTGCTTTACGGTA
TCGCCGCTCCCGATTCGCAGCGCATCGCCTTCTATCGCCTTCTTGACGAGTTCTTCTGAGCGGGACTCTG
GGGTTCGAAATGACCGACCAAGCGACGCCCAACCTGCCATCACGAGATTTCGATTCCACCGCCGCCTTCT
ATGAAAGGTTGGGCTTCGGAATCGTTTTCCGGGACGCCGGCTGGATGATCCTCCAGCGCGGGGATCTCAT
GCTGGAGTTCTTCGCCCACCCTAGGGGGAGGCTAACTGAAACACGGAAGGAGACAATACCGGAAGGAACC
CGCGCTATGACGGCAATAAAAAGACAGAATAAAACGCACGGTGTTGGGTCGTTTGTTCATAAACGCGGGG
TTCGGTCCCAGGGCTGGCACTCTGTCGATACCCCACCGAGACCCCATTGGGGCCAATACGCCCGCGTTTC
TTCCTTTTCCCCACCCCACCCCCCAAGTTCGGGTGAAGGCCCAGGGCTCGCAGCCAACGTCGGGGCGGCA
GGCCCTGCCATAGCCTCAGGTTACTCATATATACTTTAGATTGATTTAAAACTTCATTTTTAATTTAAAA
GGATCTAGGTGAAGATCCTTTTTGATAATCTCATGACCAAAATCCCTTAACGTGAGTTTTCGTTCCACTG
AGCGTCAGACCCCGTAGAAAAGATCAAAGGATCTTCTTGAGATCCTTTTTTTCTGCGCGTAATCTGCTGC
TTGCAAACAAAAAAACCACCGCTACCAGCGGTGGTTTGTTTGCCGGATCAAGAGCTACCAACTCTTTTTC
CGAAGGTAACTGGCTTCAGCAGAGCGCAGATACCAAATACTGTTCTTCTAGTGTAGCCGTAGTTAGGCCA
CCACTTCAAGAACTCTGTAGCACCGCCTACATACCTCGCTCTGCTAATCCTGTTACCAGTGGCTGCTGCC
AGTGGCGATAAGTCGTGTCTTACCGGGTTGGACTCAAGACGATAGTTACCGGATAAGGCGCAGCGGTCGG
GCTGAACGGGGGGTTCGTGCACACAGCCCAGCTTGGAGCGAACGACCTACACCGAACTGAGATACCTACA
GCGTGAGCTATGAGAAAGCGCCACGCTTCCCGAAGGGAGAAAGGCGGACAGGTATCCGGTAAGCGGCAGG
GTCGGAACAGGAGAGCGCACGAGGGAGCTTCCAGGGGGAAACGCCTGGTATCTTTATAGTCCTGTCGGGT
TTCGCCACCTCTGACTTGAGCGTCGATTTTTGTGATGCTCGTCAGGGGGGCGGAGCCTATGGAAAAACGC
CAGCAACGCGGCCTTTTTACGGTTCCTGGCCTTTTGCTGGCCTTTTGCTCACATGTTCTTTCCTGCGTTA
TCCCCTGATTCTGTGGATAACCGTATTACCGCCATGCATTAGTTATTACCGGACTCAGATCTCGAGAC
