>Addgene plasmid #17576 | pLTR-RD114A | addgene partial sequence | sequence record 23524 | 17576 with SV40-pA-R
CGCATAACAGTTACAACAACAATTGCATTCATTTTATGTTTCAGGTTCAGGGGGAGGTGTGGGAGGTTTT
TTAAAGCAAGTAAAACCTCTACAAATGTGGTATGGCTGATTATGATCAGTTATCTAGATCCGGTGGATCT
TCATGGCTCGTACTCTATGGGTTTTAGCTGGTGATATTGCTGAGTCAAAACCAGAGCCTGGACCACTGAG
ATCCTGTCTTTAACAAATTGGACCAATCGATTGAAAACGCATGGCCCAATGGTTAGTATGAGTAGGAGGG
TGAGTAGGGGTCCCAGGAGAGGTAGGAGGTACGGAAGAAAGCCCTGCAGCCCGGTCCAGAGAGGGTTGGA
TGCCAGGCTTTCCCTGCGTTTTTGTAATTCTTCTTGTAGGGTTCTTATTTTGTTTCTCACAATTCCTGAC
TTGTTAGCATAAAAACAGCATTTTTCTTGTAAGGCTAAACAAATTCCTCCTTGTTCTGCCGTTAGTAGGT
CCAGTCCCCTCCTATTTTGGAGAACTACTTCAGCTAACGAGTCTACCTGGTCTTGTAAATCTTGTATGGT
ACCGGATAAGACTTGGACATCAGATATTAACTGATGGGATAATTTTGTATACTGGGTGACGGAGACACCT
AGGCCTGTAGCTCCGGTGGTGAATGCTGCGGTGATTCCCAGTCCAGCTAGTAAAGGGATGAACTGTACAG
CTCGTTTAGGTCTATGTATATAATGATCAATGGCAGGAATGGGGACTGGCTCATCCCCCGGGGATGATGT
CANTGTCGGGGAGGANGGAGGCTTGGACGCAAAGTCCTGTCCAGTTTTNGGGGTAAATAGGTGTATGCCA
TGTTATTTCCACAGAGGAAGACTGACCCGTTAAGGGCACATAAAGGACTACTGACATTGGCTACAGAGGT
GCAGTTAGTAAAGGGGACTGCNCCTAAGNCTATTTGTTCC
