>Addgene plasmid #17576 | pLTR-RD114A | addgene partial sequence | sequence record 71843 | pBR322ori-F 5'-GGGAAACGCCTGGTATCTTT-3'
CTCTGACTTGAGCGTCGATTTTTGTGATGCTCGTCAGGGGGGCGGAGCCTATGGAAAAACGCCAGCAACG
CGGCCTTTTTACGGTTCCTGGCCTTTTGCTGGCCTTTTGCTCACATGTTCTTTCCTGCGTTATCCCCTGA
TTCTGTGGATAACCGTATTACCGCCATGCATTAGTTATTACCGGACTCAGATCTCGAGACCTAGAAAAAC
ATGGAGCAATCACAAGTAGCAATACAGCAGCTAACAATGCTGCTTGTGCCTGGCTAGAAGCACAAGAGGA
GGAAGAGGTGGGTTTTCCAGTCACACCTCAGGTACCTTTAAGACCAATGACTTACAAGGCAGCTGTAGAT
CTTAGCCACTTTTTAAAAGAAAAGGGGGGACTGGAAGGGCTAATTCACTCCCAAAGAAGACAAGATATCC
TTGATCTGTGGATCTACCACACACAAGGCTACTTCCCTGATTGGCAGAACTACACACCAGGGCCAGGGGT
CAGATATCCACTGACCTTTGGATGGTGCTACAAGCTAGTACCAGTTGAGCCAGATAAGGTAGAAGAGGCC
AATAAAGGAGAGAACACCAGCTTGTTACACCCTGTGAGCCTGCATGGAATGGATGACCCTGAGAGAGAAG
TGTTAGAGTGGAGGTTTGACAGCCGCCTAGCATTTCATCACGTGGCCCGAGAGCTGCATCCGGAGTACTT
CAAGAACTGCTGACATCGAGCTTGCTACAAGGGACTTTCCGCTGGGGACTTTCCAGGGAGGCGTGGCCTG
GGCGGGACTGGGGAGTGGCGAGCCCTCAGATGCTGCATATAAGCAGCTGCTTTTTGCCTGTACTGGGTCT
CTCTGGTTAGACCAGATCTGAGCCTGGGAGCTCTCTGGCTAACTAGGGAACCCACTGCTTAAGCCTCAAT
AAAGCTGATCCCCCGGGCTGCAGGAATTTATGAAATCCTTTATGGGGGACCCCCCCCTTTGTCAACCTTG
CTCAATTCCTTCTCCCCCTCCGATCCTAAGACTGATTTACAAGCC
