>Addgene plasmid #17576 | pLTR-RD114A | addgene partial sequence | sequence record 129111 | pEGFP-R 5'-acctctacaaatgtggtatg-3'
GGCTCGTACTCTATGGGTTTTAGCTGGTGATATTGCTGAGTCAAAACCAGAGCCTGGACCACTGAGATCC
TGTCTTTAACAAATTGGACCAATCGATTGAAAACGCATGGCCCAATGGTTAGTATGAGTAGGAGGGTGAG
TAGGGGTCCCAGGAGAGGTAGGAGGTACGGAAGAAAGCCCTGCAGCCCGGTCCAGAGAGGGTTGGATGCC
AGGCTTTCCCTGCGTTTTTGTAATTCTTCTTGTAGGGTTCTTATTTTGTTTCTCACAATTCCTGACTTGT
TAGCATAAAAACAGCATTTTTCTTGTAAGGCTAAACAAATTCCTCCTTGTTCTGCCGTTAGTAGGTCCAG
TCCCCTCCTATTTTGGAGAACTACTTCAGCTAACGAGTCTACCTGG
